>Addgene plasmid #238695 | TEAD4-NanoLuc Fusion Vector | addgene full sequence | sequence record 481958 | Addgene NGS Result
AAGACGCGTGACGTCGGCAGTGAAAAAAATGCTTTATTTGTGAAATTTGTGATGCTATTGCTTTATTTGT
AACCATTATAAGCTGCAATAAACAAGTTAACAACAACAATTGCATTCATTTTATGTTTCAGGTTCAGGGG
GAGGTGTGGGAGGTTTTTTAAAGCAAGTAAAACCTCTACAAATGTGGTATGGCTGATTATGATCCGCGGC
CGCAATACGTCGACGTTATCAGCTGACTTCGTACGAGAGCCTAGGTGTTTCTAGAGTCGCGGCCTTACGC
CAGAATGCGTTCGCACAGCCGCCAGCCGGTCACTCCGTTGATGGTTACTCGGAACAGCAGGGAGCCGTCG
GGGTTGATCAGGCGCTCGTCGATAATTTTGTTGCCGTTCCACAGGGTCCCTGTTACAGTGATCTTTTTGC
CGTCGAACACGGCGATGCCTTCATACGGCCGTCCGAAATAGTCGATCATGTTCGGCGTAACCCCGTCGAT
TACCAGTGTGCCATAGTGCAGGATCACCTTAAAGTGATGATCATCCACAGGGTACACCACCTTAAAAATT
TTTTCGATCTGGCCCATTTGGTCGCCGCTCAGACCTTCATACGGGATGATGACATGGATGTCGATCTTCA
GCCCATTTTCACCGCTCAGGACAATCCTTTGGATCGGAGTTACGGACACCCCGAGATTCTGAAACAAACT
GGACACACCTCCCTGTTCAAGGACTTGGTCCAGGTTGTAGCCGGCTGTCTGTCGCCAGTCCCCAACGAAA
TCTTCGAGTGTGAAGACGCCGCTCGAGCCGAGAGAAACTTCTTTCACCAGCCTGTAGATGTGGTGCTGAG
CCCCGTGCTCACTGGCTGACACCTCAAAGACATAGGCAATGCACAGCAAGGTCTCCTGTGTGTCTCTGTT
GGTGACCACCTGCAGGATGGTGAAGTTCTCCAGCACGCTGTTCATCATGTACTTCTCAGGGAGGTGCTTG
AGCTTGTGGATGAAGTTGATCATGTACTCACAGAGCGGGGACCGGTGGATGCGGTAAGAGTAGTGTCCAT
TCTCATAGCGAGCATACTCTGTCTCAACTTTCTCCACCACCTGCTTGCCGAAAGAGCAGACCTTCGTGGA
GCAGGTGATGATCATGTTCTCGGGGCTCTCATACTGGCTGGAGACCCCATAGAAGGAGCTGCCTTCATCC
TCGATGTTGGTGTTGAGGTCTGCCCAGAACTTCACAAGAAAAAAGGCATTGGAGGGTCCCCGTTCGAAGA
GATCCTTGAGTCCACCCTTTTTCTCCGGGAATTTGTCATAGATTTGGCGGATGTCCACGGCTTCGAGGTA
GGGGTCGCTGTAGCTTGGGCTGGACTGGCCAATGTGCACGAACAGGTGCTTGTTGTACGTGTCCGGGTCC
TGCTGCTGCTCCAGGAAGGCAGAGAACTCCAACATCCAGAGCTTGGAGCTGGCCACGCTGCGGCCCTGCC
ATGGGGGTGCCGGGGGCGCAGAGGGCGATGGGGCGGGCCCTGCAGGAGACTCAAACCCTGGCAGAGGCAG
CGGAGGCTGGACAGCATAGGTTTGCTGAGAGAAAGGCTTCACATCATGGGACGTTCCGGCTTGGCCTGGC
AAAGCTCCTTGCCAAAACCCTGAGACTGCTGGGCGGCCGGGGCCCCGGGCGAGGGCCATGCTACTGTGGA
AGGCCGTGGCGGAGATGATCTGTGCAGACGACATGGCAGCCATGCTCTGCAGGGCCTTGTCCTTAGCTGC
CTGGTCCTTTAGCTTGGCCTGGATCTCGCGAGCTTTGCGACGAGCCAGCACCTGGATGTGGCTGGAGACC
TGCTTCCTGGTGCGGGTCTTCCCTGTCCGGAGCTTGATGTAGCGGGCAATCAGCTCGTTCCGACCATACA
TCTTGCCCTCGTCCGACAGGATGATTTTGCGCCTGCCACAGGGCGGGTAGATGGCGAGGGCCTCCTGGAA
ACTCTGCTCAATATCCGGGCTCCACACGCCCTCTGCGTCATTGTCGATGGGCTTGTCCAGTGCCTGACTG
CCCCCAGAGGCGGTGCTCCCCTCAGGGGAGGTGGGAGAGCTCCACTCGTTGGAGGTAATGGTGCCGGCCG
TGCCCTCCATGGCGATCGCTAGCTGCAAAAAGAACAAGTAGCTTGTATTCTATAGTGTCACCTAAATGGG
CGATCTGACGGTTCACTAAACCAGCTCTGCTTATATAGGCCTCCCTGGCGCGCCACTAGTTATTAATAGT
AATCAATTACGGGGTCATTAGTTCATAGCCCATATATGGAGTTCCGCGTTACATAACTTACGGTAAATGG
CCCGCCTGGCTGACCGCCCAACGACCCCCGCCCATTGACGTCAATAATGACGTATGTTCCCATAGTAACG
CCAATAGGGACTTTCCATTGACGTCAATGGGTGGAGTATTTACGGTAAACTGCCCACTTGGCAGTACATC
AAGTGTATCATATGCCAAGTCCGCCCCCTATTGACGTCAATGACGGTAAATGGCCCGCCTGGCATTATGC
CCAGTACATGACCTTACGGGACTTTCCTACTTGGCAGTACATCTACGTATTAGTCATCGCTATTACCATG
GTGATGCGGTTTTGGCAGTACACCAATGGGCGTGGATAGCGGTTTGACTCACGGGGATTTCCAAGTCTCC
ACCCCATTGACGTCAATGGGAGTTTGTTTTGGCACCAAAATCAACGGGACTTTCCAAAATGTCGTAATAA
CCCCGCCCCGTTGACGCAAATGGGCGGTAGGCGTGTACGGTGGGAGGTCAAATCGAATTCTAATACTGTT
GACAATTAATCATCGGCATAGTATATCGGCATAGTATAATACGACAAGGTGAGGAACTAAACCCAGGAGG
CAGATCATGGAGAAAAAAATCACTGGATATACCACCGTTGATATATCCCAATGGCATCGTAAAGAACATT
TTGAGGCATTTCAGTCAGTTGCTCAATGTACCTATAACCAGACCGTTCAGCTGGATATTACGGCCTTTTT
AAAGACCGTAAAGAAAAATAAGCACAAGTTTTATCCGGCCTTTATTCACATTCTTGCCCGCCTGATGAAT
GCTCATCCGGAATTCCGTATGGCAATGAAAGACGGTGAGCTGGTGATATGGGATAGTGTTCACCCTTGTT
ACACCGTTTTCCATGAGCAAACTGAAACGTTTTCATCGCTCTGGAGTGAATACCACGACGATTTCCGGCA
GTTTCTACACATATATTCGCAAGATGTGGCGTGTTACGGTGAAAACCTGGCCTATTTCCCTAAAGGGTTT
ATTGAGAATATGTTTTTCGTCTCAGCCAATCCCTGGGTGAGTTTCACCAGTTTTGATTTAAACGTGGCCA
ATATGGACAACTTCTTCGCCCCCGTTTTCACTATGGGCAAATATTATACGCAAGGCGACAAGGTGCTGAT
GCCGCTGGCGATTCAGGTTCATCATGCCGTCTGTGATGGCTTCCATGTCGGCAGAATGCTTAATGAATTA
CAACAGTACTGCGATGAGTGGCAGGGCGGGGCGTAAGCGGGACTCTGGGGTTCGAAATGACCGACCAAGC
GACGCCCAACCGGTATCAGCTCACTCAAAGGCGGTAATACGGTTATCCACAGAATCAGGGGATAACGCAG
GAAAGAACATGTGAGCAAAAGGCCAGCAAAAGGCCAGGAACCGTAAAAAGGCCGCGTTGCTGGCGTTTTT
CCATAGGCTCCGCCCCCCTGACGAGCATCACAAAAATCGACGCTCAAGTCAGAGGTGGCGAAACCCGACA
GGACTATAAAGATACCAGGCGTTTCCCCCTGGAAGCTCCCTCGTGCGCTCTCCTGTTCCGACCCTGCCGC
TTACCGGATACCTGTCCGCCTTTCTCCCTTCGGGAAGCGTGGCGCTTTCTCATAGCTCACGCTGTAGGTA
TCTCAGTTCGGTGTAGGTCGTTCGCTCCAAGCTGGGCTGTGTGCACGAACCCCCCGTTCAGCCCGACCGC
TGCGCCTTATCCGGTAACTATCGTCTTGAGTCCAACCCGGTAAGACACGACTTATCGCCACTGGCAGCAG
CCACTGGTAACAGGATTAGCAGAGCGAGGTATGTAGGCGGTGCTACAGAGTTCTTGAAGTGGTGGCCTAA
CTACGGCTACACTAGAAGGACAGTATTTGGTATCTGCGCTCTGCTGAAGCCAGTTACCTTCGGAAAAAGA
GTTGGTAGCTCTTGATCCGGCAAACAAACCACCGCTGGTAGCGGTGGTTTTTTTGTTTGCAAGCAGCAGA
TTACGCGCAGAAAAAAAGGATTTCAAGAAGATCCTTTGATCTTTTCTACGGGGTCTGACGCTCAGTGGAA
CGAAAACTCACGTTAAGGGATTTTGGTCATGAGATTATCAAAAAGGATCTTCACCTAGATCCTTTTATAG
TCCGGAATCGTCACACAAAAAACCAACACACAGATGTAATGAAAATAAAGATATTTTATTGCGGCCATCG
TGATGGCTAGAGTTCAGAAGAACTCGTCAAGAAGGCGATAGAAGGCGATGCGCTGCGAATCGGGAGCGGC
GATACCGTAAAGCACGAGGAAGCGGTCAGCCCATTCGCCGCCAAGCTCTTCAGCAATATCACGGGTAGCC
AACGCTATGTCCTGATAGCGGTCCGCCACACCCAGCCGGCCACAGTCGATGAATCCAGAAAAGCGGCCAT
TTTCCACCATGATATTCGGCAAGCAGGCATCGCCGTGGGTCACGACGAGATCCTCGCCGTCGGGCATGCG
CGCCTTGAGCCTGGCGAACAGTTCGGCTGGCGCGAGCCCCTGATGCTCTTCGTCCAGATCATCCTGATCG
ACAAGACCGGCTTCCATCCGAGTACGTGCTCGCTCGATGCGATGTTTCGCTTGGTGGTCGAATGGGCAGG
TAGCCGGATCAAGCGTATGCAGCCGCCGCATTGCATCAGCCATGATGGATACTTTCTCGGCAGGAGCAAG
GTGAGATGACAGGAGATCCTGCCCCGGCACTTCGCCCAATAGCAGCCAGTCCCTTCCCGCTTCAGTGACA
ACGTCGAGCACAGCTGCGCAAGGAACGCCCGTCGTGGCCAGCCACGATAGCCGCGCTGCCTCGTCCTGCA
GTTCATTCAGGGCACCGGACAGGTCGGTCTTGACAAAAAGAACCGGGCGCCCCTGCGCTGACAGCCGGAA
CACGGCGGCATCAGAGCAGCCGATTGTCTGTTGTGCCCAGTCATAGCCGAATAGCCTCTCCACCCAAGCG
GCCGGAGAACCTGCGTGCAATCCATCTTGTTCAATCATGGTGGCATCGATTCCCGGTCAACATCCAGTAC
ACCTCCGGCACACCGGCTTCCCCAAGGGCGCCACGCTCTCCCACCACAACATCCTCAACAACGGCTACTG
GGTGGGCCGCACGGTCGGCTACACGGAGCAGGACCGGGTGTGTCTGCCGGTGCCCTTCTACCACTGCTTC
GGCATGGTCATGGGCAACTTGGGCGCCACCTCCCACGCCGCCTGCATCGTCATCCCGGCCCCGTCCTTCG
AGCCGGCGGCGACGCTGGAGGCGGTGCAGCGGGAGAGGTGCACGTCCCTGTACGGCGTCCCCACGAAGCC
GAATTCCACCACACTGGACTAGATGCATGCTCGACAGTGTGATGGATATCTGCAGAATTCGGCTTTCACG
ACACCTGAAATGGAAGAAAAAAACTTTGAACCACTGTCTGAGGCTTGAGAATGAACCAAGATCCAAACTC
AAAAAGGGCAAATTCCAAGGAGAATTACATCAAGTGCCAAGCTGGCCTAACTTCAGTCTCCACCCACTCA
GTGTGGGGAAACTCCATCGCATAAAACCCCTCCCCCCAACCTAAAGACGACGTACTCCAAAAGCTCGAGA
ACTAATCGAGGTGCCTGGACGGCGCCCGGTACTCCGTGGAGTCACATGAAGCGACGGCTGAGGACGGAAA
GGCCCTTTTCCTTTGTGTGGGTGACTCACCCGCCCGCTCTCCCGAGCGCCGCGTCCTCCATTTTGAGCTG
CCTGCAGCAGGGCCGGGAAGCGGCCATCTTTCCGCTCACGCAACTGGTGCCGACCGGGCCAGCCTTGCCG
CCCAGGGCGGGGCGATACACGGCGGCGCGAGGCCAGGCACCAGAGCAGGCCGGCCAGCTTGAGACTACCC
CCGTCCGATTCTCGGTGGCCGCGCTCGCAGGCCCCGCCTCGCCGAACATGTGCGCTGGGACGCACGGGCC
CCGTCGCCGCCCGCGGCCCCAAAAACCGAAATACCAGTGTGCAGATCTTGGCCCGCATTTACAAGACTAT
CTTGCCAGAAAAAAAGCGTCGCAGCAGGTCATCAAAAATTTTAAATGGCTAGAGACTTATCGAAAGCAGC
GAGACAGGCGCGAAGGTGCCACCAGATTCGCACGCGGCGGCCCCAGCGCCCAGGCCAGGCCTCAACTCAA
GCACGAGGCGAAGGGGCTCCTTAAGCGCAAGGCCTCGAACTCTCCCACCCACTTCCAACCCGAAGCTCGG
GATCAAGAATCACGTACTGCAGCCAGGTGGAAGTAATTCAAGGCACGCAAGGGCCATAACCCGTAAAGAG
GCCAGGCCCGCGGGAACCACACACGGCACTTACCTGTGTTCTGGCGGCAAACCCGTTGCGAAAAAGAACG
TTCACGGCGACTACTGCACTTATATACGGTTCTCCCCCACCCTCGGGAAAAAGGCGGAGCCAGTACACGA
CATCACTTTCCCAGTTTACCCCGCGCCACCTTCTCTAGGCACCGGTTCAATTGCCGACCCCTCCCCCCAA
CTTCTCGGGGACTGTGGGCGATGTGCGCTCTGCCCACTGACGGGCACCGGAGCC
Features (pLannotate 1.2.2; 16 found; start..end, strand, type, name):
     17..98      -  polyA_signal   SV40 poly(A) signal: SV40 polyadenylation signal
    121..204     -  CDS            large T antigen (fragment): large T antigen from SV40 (simian virus 40)
    275..787     -  CDS            Nluc: NanoLuc® luciferase human codon-optimized
    809..2110    -  CDS            TEAD4: TEAD4_HUMAN - Also known as RTEF1, TCF13L1, TEF3. Experimental evidence at protein level: Swiss-Prot protein existence level 1. Transcription factor which plays a key role in the Hippo signaling pathway, a pathway involved in organ size control and tumor suppression by restricting proliferation and promoting apoptosis. The core of this pathway is composed of a kinase cascade wherein MST1/MST2, in complex with its regulatory protein SAV1, phosphorylates and activates LATS1/2 in complex with its regulatory protein MOB1, which in turn phosphorylates and inactivates YAP1 oncoprotein and WWTR1/TAZ.
   2149..2167    -  promoter       SP6 promoter: promoter for bacteriophage SP6 RNA polymerase
   2193..2215    -  promoter       minimal CMV promoter (fragment): human cytomegalovirus (CMV) immediate early promoter
   2225..2590    +  enhancer       CMV enhancer: human cytomegalovirus immediate early enhancer
   2592..2779    +  promoter       CMV promoter (fragment): human cytomegalovirus (CMV) immediate early promoter
   2798..2845    +  promoter       EM7 promoter: synthetic bacterial promoter&nbsp
   2877..3533    +  CDS            cat: CAT_ECOLX - Experimental evidence at protein level: Swiss-Prot protein existence level 1. This enzyme is an effector of chloramphenicol resistance in bacteria. From Escherichia coli. This protein is used as a marker in many commonly used cloning vectors, such as pACYC184.
   3708..4296    -  rep_origin     ori: high-copy-number ColE1/pMB1/pBR322/pUC origin of replication
   4422..4470    -  polyA_signal   poly(A) signal: synthetic polyadenylation signal
   4497..5288    -  CDS            neo: KKA2_KLEPN - Also known as kan, nptII. Experimental evidence at protein level: Swiss-Prot protein existence level 1. Resistance to kanamycin, neomycin, paromomycin, ribostamycin, butirosin and gentamicin B. From Klebsiella pneumoniae.
   5675..5878    -  intron         EF-1α intron A: truncated intron upstream of the start codon of human EF-1α
   6504..6613    -  intron         EF-1α intron A (fragment): intron upstream of the start codon of human EF-1α
   6614..6825    -  promoter       EF-1α core promoter: core promoter for human elongation factor EF-1α
