[The description below was written by a language model from this plasmid's Addgene catalogue record and pLannotate feature annotations shown in this document.]
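Description:
TEAD4-NanoLuc Fusion Vector is a mammalian expression plasmid built on the pFC223C NanoLuc CMV-Neo BiBRET-Balanced backbone. It carries unmutated human TEAD4 fused at its C terminus to NanoLuc luciferase. In bacteria it replicates from a high-copy ColE1/pUC-type origin and is selected with chloramphenicol. The cat gene sits downstream of a synthetic EM7 bacterial promoter. For selection in mammalian cells there is a separate neomycin phosphotransferase cassette, which appears to be driven by the EF-1α core promoter with portions of its first intron and is terminated by a synthetic poly(A) signal.

The catalogue lists CMV as the promoter for the fusion. In the annotation, the TEAD4 and human codon-optimised Nluc reading frames lie on the minus strand, preceded by an SP6 phage promoter (useful for in vitro transcription) and a short minimal CMV promoter fragment, and followed by SV40 sequence that includes the SV40 poly(A) signal. A CMV enhancer and a further CMV promoter fragment are annotated next to this, but on the opposite strand, facing the EM7-cat unit. The exact promoter architecture behind the "balanced" expression design cannot be fully resolved from the feature table.

TEAD4 is a transcription factor that acts in the Hippo signalling pathway, where upstream kinases regulate the co-activators YAP1 and WWTR1/TAZ. Fusing it to the small, bright NanoLuc enzyme gives a luminescent energy donor. The backbone name suggests use in bioluminescence resonance energy transfer assays in live cells, such as monitoring TEAD4 interactions or ligand engagement, although the record does not describe a specific application.
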