Addgene plasmid #238695: TEAD4-NanoLuc Fusion Vector
Depositing lab: Promega Corporation.
Backbone
  Vector backbone: pFC223C NanoLuc(R) CMV-Neo BiBRET-Balanced Vector
  Vector type: Mammalian Expression
  Selectable markers: Neomycin
Growth in bacteria
  Bacterial resistance: Chloramphenicol, 25 μg/mL
  Growth temperature: 37°C
  Growth strain: DH5alpha
  Copy number: High Copy
Gene/Insert
  Gene/Insert name: TEAD4
  Species: H. sapiens (human)
  Mutation: None
  Entrez Gene: TEAD4 (a.k.a. EFTR-2, RTEF1, TCF13L1, TEF-3, TEF3, TEFR-1, hRTEF-1B)
  Promoter: CMV
  Tag / fusion protein: NanoLuc (R) (C terminal on backbone)
  Cloning method: Other
How to cite: TEAD4-NanoLuc Fusion Vector was a gift from Promega Corporation (Addgene plasmid # 238695 ; http://n2t.net/addgene:238695 ; RRID:Addgene_238695)
